Addgene plasmid #57510: mEos4b-Keratin-17
Purpose: Note- This plasmid contains Keratin 18. Localization: Intermediate Filaments, Excitation: 505 / 569, Emission: 516 / 581
Depositing lab: Michael Davidson & Loren Looger. Depositing organization: Florida State University, Tallahassee.
Backbone
  Vector backbone: mEos4b
  Backbone size w/o insert (bp): 4750
  Vector type: Mammalian Expression
  Selectable markers: Neomycin (select with G418)
Growth in bacteria
  Bacterial resistance: Kanamycin, 50 μg/mL
  Growth temperature: 37°C
  Growth strain: DH5alpha
  Copy number: High Copy
Gene/Insert
  Gene/Insert name: Keratin (alt name: NM_199187.1)
  Species: H. sapiens (human)
  Mutation: V282L
  Entrez Gene: KRT18 (a.k.a. CK-18, CYK18, K18)
  Promoter: CMV
  Tag / fusion protein: mEos4b (C terminal on insert)
  Cloning method: Unknown
  Sequencing primers: 5′ CMV-F; 3′ SV40pA-R
Terms and licenses: Academic/Nonprofit Terms; Industry Terms
Depositor comments: . Excitation = 505 / 569; Emission = 516 / 581
How to cite: mEos4b-Keratin-17 was a gift from Michael Davidson & Loren Looger (Addgene plasmid # 57510 ; http://n2t.net/addgene:57510 ; RRID:Addgene_57510)
