[The description below was written by a language model from this plasmid's Addgene catalogue record and pLannotate feature annotations shown in this document.]
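Description:
mEos4b-Keratin-17 is a mammalian expression plasmid that, despite its name, carries human keratin 18 (KRT18) rather than keratin 17. The depositor notes this explicitly, and the sequence annotation agrees, identifying the open reading frame as KRT18. The insert is recorded with a V282L substitution. It is built on an mEos4b fusion backbone of the N1 type, with the fluorescent protein downstream of the cloning site. The full sequenced construct is about 6 kb. A high-copy ColE1/pUC-type origin supports propagation in E. coli, and an f1 origin is also present. A single NeoR/KanR (Tn5 aminoglycoside phosphotransferase) cassette sits behind tandem bacterial (bla) and SV40 early promoters and ends in an HSV TK polyadenylation signal. This cassette gives kanamycin resistance in bacteria and G418 selection in mammalian cells. Short annotated fragments (RSF ori, ble, bGH poly(A), SV40 large T antigen) appear to be partial matches to backbone sequence rather than functional elements.

The expression unit consists of the CMV immediate-early enhancer and promoter driving KRT18. KRT18 is joined through a short remnant of the multiple cloning site to mEos4b at its C terminus, and the unit is terminated by the SV40 poly(A) signal. mEos4b is a monomeric, fixation-resistant, green-to-red photoconvertible fluorescent protein. The record lists excitation/emission of 505/516 nm for the green form and 569/581 nm for the red form. As a type I keratin, the fusion is intended to incorporate into intermediate filaments, which is the localization stated in the record. The plasmid therefore serves as a cytoskeletal marker for labelling keratin filaments in transfected mammalian cells. The photoconvertible tag also suits it to tracking of filament subpopulations and to single-molecule localization microscopy.
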