Features (pLannotate 1.2.2; 16 found; start..end, strand, type, name):
      1..51      +  rep_origin     RSF ori (fragment): Plasmids containing the RSF 1030 origin of replication can be propagated in E. coli cells that contain additional plasmids with compatible origins.
    119..422     +  enhancer       CMV enhancer: human cytomegalovirus immediate early enhancer
    423..626     +  promoter       CMV promoter: human cytomegalovirus (CMV) immediate early promoter
    658..1947    +  CDS            KRT18: K1C18_HUMAN - Also known as CYK18. Experimental evidence at protein level: Swiss-Prot protein existence level 1. Involved in the uptake of thrombin-antithrombin complexes by hepatic cells (By similarity). When phosphorylated, plays a role in filament reorganization. Involved in the delivery of mutated CFTR to the plasma membrane. Together with KRT8, is involved in interleukin-6 (IL-6)-mediated barrier protection. From Homo sapiens (Human).
   1947..1985    +  misc_feature   MCS (fragment): multiple cloning site
   1999..2682    +  CDS            mEos4b: fixation-resistant truly monomeric green-to-red photoswitchable fluorescent protein (Paez-Segala et al., 2015) derived from mEos2
   2698..2781    +  CDS            large T antigen (fragment): large T antigen from SV40 (simian virus 40)
   2804..2925    +  polyA_signal   SV40 poly(A) signal: SV40 polyadenylation signal
   2959..3387    -  rep_origin     f1 ori (sequence partly withheld): f1 bacteriophage origin of replication; arrow indicates direction of (+) strand synthesis
   3414..3518    +  promoter       AmpR promoter: bla
   3520..3877    +  promoter       SV40 promoter: SV40 enhancer and early promoter
   3912..4706    +  CDS            NeoR/KanR: aminoglycoside phosphotransferase from Tn5; aph(3')-II (or nptII); confers resistance to neomycin, kanamycin, and G418 (Geneticin®)
   4727..4879    +  CDS            ble (fragment): BLE_KLEPN - Experimental evidence at protein level: Swiss-Prot protein existence level 1. Binding protein with a strong affinity to the bleomycin family of antibiotics. Binds to CL990; an antimitotic-antibiotic compound. From Klebsiella pneumoniae.
   4938..4985    +  polyA_signal   HSV TK poly(A) signal: herpes simplex virus thymidine kinase polyadenylation signal (Cole and Stacy, 1985)
   5076..5092    -  polyA_signal   bGH poly(A) signal (fragment): bovine growth hormone polyadenylation signal
   5314..5902    +  rep_origin     ori: high-copy-number ColE1/pMB1/pBR322/pUC origin of replication
>Addgene plasmid #57510 | mEos4b-Keratin-17 | addgene full sequence | sequence record 210750 | Addgene NGS Result
CATGTTCTTTCCTGCGTTATCCCCTGATTCTGTGGATAACCGTATTACCGCCATGCATTAGTTATTAATA
GTAATCAATTACGGGGTCATTAGTTCATAGCCCATATATGGAGTTCCGCGTTACATAACTTACGGTAAAT
GGCCCGCCTGGCTGACCGCCCAACGACCCCCGCCCATTGACGTCAATAATGACGTATGTTCCCATAGTAA
CGCCAATAGGGACTTTCCATTGACGTCAATGGGTGGAGTATTTACGGTAAACTGCCCACTTGGCAGTACA
TCAAGTGTATCATATGCCAAGTACGCCCCCTATTGACGTCAATGACGGTAAATGGCCCGCCTGGCATTAT
GCCCAGTACATGACCTTATGGGACTTTCCTACTTGGCAGTACATCTACGTATTAGTCATCGCTATTACCA
TGGTGATGCGGTTTTGGCAGTACATCAATGGGCGTGGATAGCGGTTTGACTCACGGGGATTTCCAAGTCT
CCACCCCATTGACGTCAATGGGAGTTTGTTTTGGCACCAAAATCAACGGGACTTTCCAAAATGTCGTAAC
AACTCCGCCCCATTGACGCAAATGGGCGGTAGGCGTGTACGGTGGGAGGTCTATATAAGCAGAGCTGGTT
TAGTGAACCGTCAGATCCGCTAGCACCATGAGCTTCACCACTCGCTCCACCTTCTCCACCAACTACCGGT
CCCTGGGCTCTGTCCAGGCGCCCAGCTACGGCGCCCGGCCGGTCAGCAGCGCGGCCAGCGTCTATGCAGG
CGCTGGGGGCTCTGGTTCCCGGATCTCCGTGTCCCGCTCCACCAGCTTCAGGGGCGGCATGGGGTCCGGG
GGCCTGGCCACCGGGATAGCCGGGGGTCTGGCAGGAATGGGAGGCATCCAGAACGAGAAGGAGACCATGC
AAAGCCTGAACGACCGCCTGGCCTCTTACCTGGACAGAGTGAGGAGCCTGGAGACCGAGAACCGGAGGCT
GGAGAGCAAAATCCGGGAGCACTTGGAGAAGAAGGGACCCCAGGTCAGAGACTGGAGCCATTACTTCAAG
ATCATCGAGGACCTGAGGGCTCAGATCTTCGCAAATACTGTGGACAATGCCCGCATCGTTCTGCAGATTG
ACAATGCCCGTCTTGCTGCTGATGACTTTAGAGTCAAGTATGAGACAGAGCTGGCCATGCGCCAGTCTGT
GGAGAACGACATCCATGGGCTCCGCAAGGTCATTGATGACACCAATATCACACGACTGCAGCTGGAGACA
GAGATCGAGGCTCTCAAGGAGGAGCTGCTCTTCATGAAGAAGAACCACGAAGAGGAAGTAAAAGGCCTAC
AAGCCCAGATTGCCAGCTCTGGGTTGACCGTGGAGGTAGATGCCCCCAAATCTCAGGACCTCGCCAAGAT
CATGGCAGACATCCGGGCCCAATATGACGAGCTGGCTCGGAAGAACCGAGAGGAGCTAGACAAGTACTGG
TCTCAGCAGATTGAGGAGAGCACCACAGTGCTCACCACACAGTCTGCTGAGGTTGGAGCTGCTGAGACGA
CGCTCACAGAGCTGAGACGTACAGTCCAGTCCTTGGAGATCGACCTGGACTCCATGAGAAATCTGAAGGC
CAGCTTGGAGAACAGCCTGAGGGAGGTGGAGGCCCGCTACGCCCTACAGATGGAGCAGCTCAACGGGATC
CTGCTGCACCTTGAGTCAGAGCTGGCACAGACCCGGGCAGAGGGACAGCGCCAGGCCCAGGAGTATGAGG
CCCTGCTGAACATCAAGGTCAAGCTGGAGGCTGAGATCGCCACCTACCGCCGCCTGCTGGAAGATGGCGA
GGACTTTAATCTTGGTGATGCCTTGGACAGCAGCAACTCCATGCAAACCATCCAAAAGACCACCACCCGC
CGGATAGTGGATGGCAAAGTGGTGTCTGAGACCAATGACACCAAAGTTCTGAGGCATCGAATTCTGCAGT
CGACGGTACCGCGGGCCCGGGATCCACCGGTCGCCACCATGGTGAGTGCGATTAAGCCAGACATGAGGAT
CAAACTCCGTATGGAAGGCAACGTAAACGGGCACCACTTTGTGATCGACGGAGATGGTACAGGCAAGCCT
TATGAGGGAAAACAGACCATGGATCTTGAAGTCAAAGAGGGCGGACCTCTGCCTTTTGCCTTTGATATCC
TGACCACTGCATTCCATTACGGCAACAGGGTATTCGTGAAATATCCAGACAACATACAAGACTATTTTAA
GCAGTCGTTTCCTAAGGGGTATTCGTGGGAACGAAGCTTGACTTTCGAAGACGGGGGCATTTGCAATGCC
AGAAACGACATAACAATGGAAGGGGACACTTTCTATAATAAAGTTCGATTTTATGGTACCAACTTTCCCG
CCAATGGTCCAGTTATGCAGAAGAAGACGCTGAAATGGGAGCCCTCCACTGAGAAAATGTATGTGCGTGA
TGGAGTGCTGACGGGTGATATTGAGATGGCTTTGTTGCTTGAAGGAAATGCCCATTACCGATGTGACTTC
AGAACTACTTACAAAGCTAAGGAGAAGGGTGTCAAGTTACCAGGCGCCCACTTTGTGGACCACGCCATTG
AGATTTTAAGCCATGACAAAGATTACAACAAGGTTAAGCTGTATGAGCATGCTGTTGCTCATTCTGGATT
GCCTGACAATGCCAGACGATAAGCGGCCGCGACTCTAGATCATAATCAGCCATACCACATTTGTAGAGGT
TTTACTTGCTTTAAAAAACCTCCCACACCTCCCCCTGAACCTGAAACATAAAATGAATGCAATTGTTGTT
GTTAACTTGTTTATTGCAGCTTATAATGGTTACAAATAAAGCAATAGCATCACAAATTTCACAAATAAAG
CATTTTTTTCACTGCATTCTAGTTGTGGTTTGTCCAAACTCATCAATGTATCTTAAGGCGTAAATTGTAA
GCGTTAATATTTTGTTAAAATTCGCGTTAAATTTTTGTTAAATCAGCTCATTTTTTAACCAATAGGCCGA
AATCGGCAAAATCCCTTATAAATCAAAAGAATAGACCGAGATAGGGT
[37 nt withheld, positions 3058-3094]
AAAGAACGTGGACTCCAACGTCAAAGG
[49 nt withheld, positions 3122-3170]
T
[91 nt withheld, positions 3172-3262]
G
[124 nt withheld, positions 3264-3387]
CAGGTGGCACTTTTCGGGGAAATGTGCGCGGAACCCCTATTTGTTTATTTTTCTAAATACATTCAAATAT
GTATCCGCTCATGAGACAATAACCCTGATAAATGCTTCAATAATATTGAAAAAGGAAGAGTCCTGAGGCG
GAAAGAACCAGCTGTGGAATGTGTGTCAGTTAGGGTGTGGAAAGTCCCCAGGCTCCCCAGCAGGCAGAAG
TATGCAAAGCATGCATCTCAATTAGTCAGCAACCAGGTGTGGAAAGTCCCCAGGCTCCCCAGCAGGCAGA
AGTATGCAAAGCATGCATCTCAATTAGTCAGCAACCATAGTCCCGCCCCTAACTCCGCCCATCCCGCCCC
TAACTCCGCCCAGTTCCGCCCATTCTCCGCCCCATGGCTGACTAATTTTTTTTATTTATGCAGAGGCCGA
GGCCGCCTCGGCCTCTGAGCTATTCCAGAAGTAGTGAGGAGGCTTTTTTGGAGGCCTAGGCTTTTGCAAA
GATCGATCAAGAGACAGGATGAGGATCGTTTCGCATGATTGAACAAGATGGATTGCACGCAGGTTCTCCG
GCCGCTTGGGTGGAGAGGCTATTCGGCTATGACTGGGCACAACAGACAATCGGCTGCTCTGATGCCGCCG
TGTTCCGGCTGTCAGCGCAGGGGCGCCCGGTTCTTTTTGTCAAGACCGACCTGTCCGGTGCCCTGAATGA
ACTGCAAGACGAGGCAGCGCGGCTATCGTGGCTGGCCACGACGGGCGTTCCTTGCGCAGCTGTGCTCGAC
GTTGTCACTGAAGCGGGAAGGGACTGGCTGCTATTGGGCGAAGTGCCGGGGCAGGATCTCCTGTCATCTC
ACCTTGCTCCTGCCGAGAAAGTATCCATCATGGCTGATGCAATGCGGCGGCTGCATACGCTTGATCCGGC
TACCTGCCCATTCGACCACCAAGCGAAACATCGCATCGAGCGAGCACGTACTCGGATGGAAGCCGGTCTT
GTCGATCAGGATGATCTGGACGAAGAGCATCAGGGGCTCGCGCCAGCCGAACTGTTCGCCAGGCTCAAGG
CGAGCATGCCCGACGGCGAGGATCTCGTCGTGACCCATGGCGATGCCTGCTTGCCGAATATCATGGTGGA
AAATGGCCGCTTTTCTGGATTCATCGACTGTGGCCGGCTGGGTGTGGCGGACCGCTATCAGGACATAGCG
TTGGCTACCCGTGATATTGCTGAAGAGCTTGGCGGCGAATGGGCTGACCGCTTCCTCGTGCTTTACGGTA
TCGCCGCTCCCGATTCGCAGCGCATCGCCTTCTATCGCCTTCTTGACGAGTTCTTCTGAGCGGGACTCTG
GGGTTCGAAATGACCGACCAAGCGACGCCCAACCTGCCATCACGAGATTTCGATTCCACCGCCGCCTTCT
ATGAAAGGTTGGGCTTCGGAATCGTTTTCCGGGACGCCGGCTGGATGATCCTCCAGCGCGGGGATCTCAT
GCTGGAGTTCTTCGCCCACCCTAGGGGGAGGCTAACTGAAACACGGAAGGAGACAATACCGGAAGGAACC
CGCGCTATGACGGCAATAAAAAGACAGAATAAAACGCACGGTGTTGGGTCGTTTGTTCATAAACGCGGGG
TTCGGTCCCAGGGCTGGCACTCTGTCGATACCCCACCGAGACCCCATTGGGGCCAATACGCCCGCGTTTC
TTCCTTTTCCCCACCCCACCCCCCAAGTTCGGGTGAAGGCCCAGGGCTCGCAGCCAACGTCGGGGCGGCA
GGCCCTGCCATAGCCTCAGGTTACTCATATATACTTTAGATTGATTTAAAACTTCATTTTTAATTTAAAA
GGATCTAGGTGAAGATCCTTTTTGATAATCTCATGACCAAAATCCCTTAACGTGAGTTTTCGTTCCACTG
AGCGTCAGACCCCGTAGAAAAGATCAAAGGATCTTCTTGAGATCCTTTTTTTCTGCGCGTAATCTGCTGC
TTGCAAACAAAAAAACCACCGCTACCAGCGGTGGTTTGTTTGCCGGATCAAGAGCTACCAACTCTTTTTC
CGAAGGTAACTGGCTTCAGCAGAGCGCAGATACCAAATACTGTTCTTCTAGTGTAGCCGTAGTTAGGCCA
CCACTTCAAGAACTCTGTAGCACCGCCTACATACCTCGCTCTGCTAATCCTGTTACCAGTGGCTGCTGCC
AGTGGCGATAAGTCGTGTCTTACCGGGTTGGACTCAAGACGATAGTTACCGGATAAGGCGCAGCGGTCGG
GCTGAACGGGGGGTTCGTGCACACAGCCCAGCTTGGAGCGAACGACCTACACCGAACTGAGATACCTACA
GCGTGAGCTATGAGAAAGCGCCACGCTTCCCGAAGGGAGAAAGGCGGACAGGTATCCGGTAAGCGGCAGG
GTCGGAACAGGAGAGCGCACGAGGGAGCTTCCAGGGGGAAACGCCTGGTATCTTTATAGTCCTGTCGGGT
TTCGCCACCTCTGACTTGAGCGTCGATTTTTGTGATGCTCGTCAGGGGGGCGGAGCCTATGGAAAAACGC
CAGCAACGCGGCCTTTTTACGGTTCCTGGCCTTTTGCTGGCCTTTTGCTCA
