>Addgene plasmid #57510 | mEos4b-Keratin-17 | depositor partial sequence | sequence record 88651 | insert sequence
GTGACGTCAGATCCGCTAGCACCATGAGCTTCACCACTCGCTCCACCTTCTCCACCAACTACCGGTCCCT
GGGCTCTGTCCAGGCGCCCAGCTACGGCGCCCGGCCGGTCAGCAGCGCGGCCAGCGTCTATGCAGGCGCT
GGGGGCTCTGGTTCCCGGATCTCCGTGTCCCGCTCCACCAGCTTCAGGGGCGGCATGGGGTCCGGGGGCC
TGGCCACCGGGATAGCCGGGGGTCTGGCAGGAATGGGAGGCATCCAGAACGAGAAGGAGACCATGCAAAG
CCTGAACGACCGCCTGGCCTCTTACCTGGACAGAGTGAGGAGCCTGGAGACCGAGAACCGGAGGCTGGAG
AGCAAAATCCGGGAGCACTTGGAGAAGAAGGGACCCCAGGTCAGAGACTGGAGCCATTACTTCAAGATCA
TCGAGGACCTGAGGGCTCAGATCTTCGCAAATACTGTGGACAATGCCCGCATCGTTCTGCAGATTGACAA
TGCCCGTCTTGCTGCTGATGACTTTAGAGTCAAGTATGAGACAGAGCTGGCCATGCGCCAGTCTGTGGAG
AACGACATCCATGGGCTCCGCAAGGTCATTGATGACACCAATATCACACGACTGCAGCTGGAGACAGAGA
TCGAGGCTCTCAAGGAGGAGCTGCTCTTCATGAAGAAGAACCACGAAGAGGAAGTAAAAGGCCTACAAGC
CCAGATTGCCAGCTCTGGGTTGACCGTGGAGGTAGATGCCCCCAAATCTCAGGACCTCGCCAAGATCATG
GCAGACATCCGGGCCCAATATGACGAGCTGGCTCGGAAGAACCGAGAGGAGCTAGACAAGTACTGGTCTC
AGCAGATTGAGGAGAGCACCACAGTGCTCACCACACAGTCTGCTGAGGTTGGAGCTGCTGAGACGACGCT
CACAGAGCTGAGACGTACAGTCCAGTCCTTGGAGATCGACCTGGACTCCATGAGAAATCTGAAGGCCAGC
TTGGAGAACAGCCTGAGGGAGGTGGAGGCCCGCTACGCCCTACAGATGGAGCAGCTCAACGGGATCCTGC
TGCACCTTGAGTCAGAGCTGGCACAGACCCGGGCAGAGGGACAGCGCCAGGCCCAGGAGTATGAGGCCCT
GCTGAACATCAAGGTCAAGCTGGAGGCTGAGATCGCCACCTACCGCCGCCTGCTGGAAGATGGCGAGGAC
TTTAATCTTGGTGATGCCTTGGACAGCAGCAACTCCATGCAAACCATCCAAAAGACCACCACCCGCCGGA
TAGTGGATGGCAAAGTGGTGTCTGAGACCAATGACACCAAAGTTCTGAGGCATCGAATTCTGCAGTCGAC
GGTACCGCGGGCCCGGGATCCACCGGTCGCCACCATGGTGAGTGCGATTAAGCCAGACATGAGGATCAAA
CTCCGTATGGAAGGCAACGTAAACGGGCACCACTTTGTGATCGACGGAGATGGTACAGGCAAGCCTTATG
AGGGAAAACAGACCATGGATCTTGAAGTCAAAGAGGGCGGACCTCTGCCTTTTGCCTTTGATATCCTGAC
CACTGCATTCCATTACGGCAACAGGGTATTCGTGAAATATCCAGACAACATACAAGACTATTTTAAGCAG
TCGTTTCCTAAGGGGTATTCGTGGGAACGAAGCTTGACTTTCGAAGACGGGGGCATTTGCAATGCCAGAA
ACGACATAACAATGGAAGGGGACACTTTCTATAATAAAGTTCGATTTTATGGTACCAACTTTCCCGCCAA
TGGTCCAGTTATGCAGAAGAAGACGCTGAAATGGGAGCCCTCCACTGAGAAAATGTATGTGCGTGATGGA
GTGCTGACGGGTGATATTGAGATGGCTTTGTTGCTTGAAGGAAATGCCCATTACCGATGTGACTTCAGAA
CTACTTACAAAGCTAAGGAGAAGGGTGTCAAGTTACCAGGCGCCCACTTTGTGGACCACGCCATTGAGAT
TTTAAGCCATGACAAAGATTACAACAAGGTTAAGCTGTATGAGCATGCTGTTGCTCATTCTGGATTGCCT
GACAATGCCAGACGATAAGCGGCCGCGACTCTAGATCATAATCAGCCATACCACATT
